Addgene plasmid #230657: AiP1437 - pAAV-AiE2164m-minBG-SYFP2-WPRE3-BGHpA
Purpose: AiE2164m is an enhancer sequence, designed to drive AAV-mediated transgene expression in specific populations of brain cells
Depositing lab: Allen Institute for Brain Science & Bosiljka Tasic. Depositing organization: Allen Institute. Publication: A suite of enhancer AAVs and transgenic mouse lines for genetic access to cortical cell types. Ben-Simon Y, Hooper M, Narayan S, Daigle TL, Dwivedi D, Way SW, Oster A, Stafford DA, Mich JK, Taormina MJ, Martinez RA, Opitz-Araya X, Roth JR, Alexander JR, Allen S, Amster A, Arbuckle J, Ayala A, Baker PM, Bakken TE, Barcelli T, Barta S, Bendrick J, Bertagnolli D, Bielstein C, Bishwakarma P, Bowlus J, Boyer G, Brouner K, Casian B, Casper T, Chakka AB, Chakrabarty R, Chance RK, Chavan S, Clark M, Colbert K, Collman F, Daniel S, Departee M, DiValentin P, Donadio N, Dotson N, Egdorf T, Fliss T, Gabitto M, Garcia J, Gary A, Gasperini M, Gloe J, Goldy J, Gore BB, Graybuck L, Greisman N, Haeseleer F, Halterman C, Haradon Z, Hastings SD, Helback O, Ho W, Hockemeyer D, Huang C, Huff S, Hunker A, Johansen N, Jones D, Juneau Z, Kalmbach B, Kannan M, Khem S, Kussick E, Kutsal R, Larsen R, Lee C, Lee AY, Leibly M, Lenz GH, Li S, Liang E, Lusk N, Madigan Z, Malloy J, Malone J, McCue R, Melchor J, Mollenkopf T, Moosman S, Morin E, Newman D, Ng L, Ngo K, Omstead V, Otto S, Oyama A, Pena N, Pham T, Phillips E, Pom CA, Potekhina L, Ransford S, Ray PL, Rette D, Reynoldson C, Rimorin C, Rocha D, Ruiz A, Sanchez REA, Sawyer L, Sedeno-Cortes A, Sevigny JP, Shapovalova N, Shepard N, Shulga L, Sigler AR, Siverts L, Soliman S, Somasundaram S, Staats B, Stewart K, Szelenyi E, Tieu M, Trader C, Tran A, van Velthoven CTJ, Walker M, Wang Y, Weed N, Wirthlin M, Wood T, Wynalda B, Yao Z, Zhou T, Ariza J, Dee N, Reding M, Ronellenfitch K, Mufti S, Sunkin SM, Smith KA, Esposito L, Waters J, Thyagarajan B, Yao S, Lein ES, Zeng H, Levi BP, Ngai J, Ting JT, Tasic B. Cell. 2025 May 16:S0092-8674(25)00513-6. doi: 10.1016/j.cell.2025.05.002. PubMed 40403729.
Backbone
  Vector backbone: pAAV2
  Vector type: AAV
Growth in bacteria
  Bacterial resistance: Ampicillin, 100 μg/mL
  Growth temperature: 37°C
  Growth strain: NEB Stable
  Copy number: High Copy
Gene/Insert
  Gene/Insert name: SYFP2
  Species: Synthetic
  Promoter: minBG
  Cloning method: Gibson Cloning
Terms and licenses: Academic/Nonprofit Terms; Industry Terms: Not Available to Industry
How to cite: AiP1437 - pAAV-AiE2164m-minBG-SYFP2-WPRE3-BGHpA was a gift from Allen Institute for Brain Science & Bosiljka Tasic (Addgene plasmid # 230657 ; http://n2t.net/addgene:230657 ; RRID:Addgene_230657)
