[The description below was written by a language model from this plasmid's Addgene catalogue record and pLannotate feature annotations shown in this document.]
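Description:
AiP1437 - pAAV-AiE2164m-minBG-SYFP2-WPRE3-BGHpA is an adeno-associated virus transfer plasmid built on a pAAV2 backbone, about 5.25 kb in size, intended for packaging a reporter genome into recombinant AAV for delivery to brain tissue. In bacteria it is maintained by a high-copy ColE1/pUC-type origin and selected with ampicillin through the β-lactamase gene and its own promoter. An f1 phage origin is also present in the backbone, along with small remnants of the pBR322 bom and rop regions. The expression cassette is flanked by AAV2 inverted terminal repeats, which provide the signals for replication and encapsidation of the intervening DNA. The annotation detects the downstream ITR in full but only short fragments of the upstream one, which may reflect either the sequence or the difficulty of reading and annotating these repeats.

The payload places the AiE2164m enhancer upstream of a minimal beta-globin promoter (minBG). Neither element is annotated in the feature table, though an unannotated stretch between the upstream ITR and the coding sequence is where they would be expected to lie. A minimal promoter has little activity on its own, so transcription depends on the enhancer, which is described as designed to direct expression in specific populations of brain cells; the record does not state which populations. The cassette drives SYFP2, a rapidly maturing monomeric yellow fluorescent protein derived from Aequorea victoria. It is followed by WPRE3, a shortened woodchuck hepatitis virus posttranscriptional element that boosts transcript expression (annotated here as two WPRE fragments), and the bovine growth hormone polyadenylation signal. The construct belongs to a collection of enhancer AAVs for genetic access to cortical cell types, and serves to label and evaluate the cells in which the enhancer is active.
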