Features (pLannotate 1.2.2; 14 found; start..end, strand, type, name):
    456..483     +  repeat_region  AAV2 ITR (fragment): inverted terminal repeat of adeno-associated virus serotype 2 inverted
    512..539     +  repeat_region  AAV2 ITR (fragment): inverted terminal repeat of adeno-associated virus serotype 2 inverted
   1712..2428    +  CDS            SYFP2: SYFP2 is a basic (constitutively fluorescent) yellow fluorescent protein published in 2006, derived from Aequorea victoria. It is reported to be a very rapidly-maturing monomer with moderate acid sensitivity.
   2468..2625    +  misc_feature   WPRE (fragment): woodchuck hepatitis virus posttranscriptional regulatory element
   2631..2711    +  misc_feature   WPRE (fragment): woodchuck hepatitis virus posttranscriptional regulatory element
   2728..2839    +  polyA_signal   bGH poly(A) signal: bovine growth hormone polyadenylation signal
   2957..3097    +  repeat_region  AAV2 ITR: inverted terminal repeat of adeno-associated virus serotype 2 inverted
   3102..3153    -  misc_feature   bom (fragment): basis of mobility region from pBR322
   3172..3627    +  rep_origin     f1 ori (sequence partly withheld): f1 bacteriophage origin of replication; arrow indicates direction of (+) strand synthesis
   3628..3677    -  misc_feature   bom (fragment): basis of mobility region from pBR322
   3779..3814    -  CDS            rop (fragment): Rop protein, which maintains plasmids at low copy number; rop
   3909..4013    +  promoter       AmpR promoter: bla
   4014..4874    +  CDS            AmpR: β-lactamase; bla; confers resistance to ampicillin, carbenicillin, and related antibiotics
   5045..383     +  rep_origin     ori (across the origin): high-copy-number ColE1/pMB1/pBR322/pUC origin of replication
>Addgene plasmid #230657 | AiP1437 - pAAV-AiE2164m-minBG-SYFP2-WPRE3-BGHpA | addgene full sequence | sequence record 466263 | Addgene NGS Result
ACCTCGCTCTGCTAATCCTGTTACCAGTGGCTGCTGCCAGTGGCGATAAGTCGTGTCTTACCGGGTTGGA
CTCAAGACGATAGTTACCGGATAAGGCGCAGCGGTCGGGCTGAACGGGGGGTTCGTGCACACAGCCCAGC
TTGGAGCGAACGACCTACACCGAACTGAGATACCTACAGCGTGAGCTATGAGAAAGCGCCACGCTTCCCG
AAGGGAGAAAGGCGGACAGGTATCCGGTAAGCGGCAGGGTCGGAACAGGAGAGCGCACGAGGGAGCTTCC
AGGGGGAAACGCCTGGTATCTTTATAGTCCTGTCGGGTTTCGCCACCTCTGACTTGAGCGTCGATTTTTG
TGATGCTCGTCAGGGGGGCGGAGCCTATGGAAAAACGCCAGCAACGCGGCCTTTTTACGGTTCCTGGCCT
TTTGCTGGCCTTTTGCTCACATGTCCTGCAGGCAGCTGCGCGCTCGCTCGCTCACTGAGGCCGCCCGGGC
GTCGGGCGACCTTTGGTCGCCCGGCCTCAGTGAGCGAGCGAGCGCGCAGAGAGGGAGTGGCCAACTCCAT
CACTAGGGGTTCCTGCGGCCGCACGCGTTGTAAGAGTAATAATCGCCGGCGTGAAGCCCCCTTCAAAGGA
ATTTTTCTTCTCTCTAAGCAAATGCAGCCTTCTTTTTTTTTCTGTGATCTTACTGTTGAAAAACTAGAAG
CTAAAGAAAACAAAATCTAAACAGAAGCCACATGGTGTAGTGGAGCAATGTAATACTATACTGTAGAAAT
CAAACTGTTGGCAATAGGTTGTTTTAATTATTAGGCTAGTGTCTCGATTTTAAATACACGCTTTCATACT
TAATATTATGGTATGAGGCTGCGGCTCTGTTACCAGCCATGTGTTTGCTTTCTCAACGCTATGTTCAGAC
TATGAGATTTACTAAGTGCCCTCCATCTTTTCCTGTGGCTTCCTGCCTACTTCTTTTTGCCTCTCAGACT
GACACTTCCTCCCTAGCATCACTTTACTCCAGGAGCTAAAAGCCCCTCCCAGAACTGGAAGTGATTCTAT
TCTGGCAATTCTAGCAGAATTCTCCCAATGCTAGTAGAATTTGCTTCCCCATCTCCCCCCTGTGGGACCA
GCTTCCACTTTCAGCTCCCTGGGTTTCTCCTTCCTCTCGGCTTGACATGTTCACTCTAACCCTTCCCAGG
ATTCCAGCTCACAGTTGCTAGCTGCTTTTTACAGTTGGTGCCATCCTATTTCATATTCCTGCTTGCCTTC
TCCAAAGATCTAGTTAAGTATTTTACTTACAACTGCTAACAACTCTCATACAGGATTCTCAGTATTCAAC
TCACTAGACCCATACTAAAAAAGAAATTGTAAATTGTTCATTTTTTTAAAAAATAAAAACACATTTTATA
GTTCACTAAGCTTATTACTGGACACAATAGGAATATGGGGGAAAACTATTTTTAAATGATTAATTGTAAT
TCAGGGAGACAAATTTGCAGACTTGTGAATCTGGAGTTTCTAATCATGCCTTTATTACTCATAGAAAATA
AAATTTAGATTACTCATGTAAAATAACACCTTCTAGTGGTAGTTTGTTTGGGGGCAATACAAATCGCCGG
CGGAGCTCGGGCTGGGCATAAAAGTCAGGGCAGAGCCATCTATTGCTTACATTTGCTTCTGGGATCCAGA
TCTTTCGAAGCTAGCGCTACCGGTCGCCACCATGGTGAGCAAGGGCGAGGAGCTGTTCACCGGGGTGGTG
CCCATCCTGGTCGAGCTGGACGGCGACGTAAACGGCCACAAGTTCAGCGTGTCCGGCGAGGGCGAGGGCG
ATGCCACCTACGGCAAGCTGACCCTGAAGCTGATCTGCACCACCGGCAAGCTGCCCGTGCCCTGGCCCAC
CCTCGTGACCACCCTGGGCTACGGCGTGCAGTGCTTCGCCCGCTACCCCGACCACATGAAGCAGCACGAC
TTCTTCAAGTCCGCCATGCCCGAAGGCTACGTCCAGGAGCGCACCATCTTCTTCAAGGACGACGGCAACT
ACAAGACCCGCGCCGAGGTGAAGTTCGAGGGCGACACCCTGGTGAACCGCATCGAGCTGAAGGGCATCGA
CTTCAAGGAGGACGGCAACATCCTGGGGCACAAGCTGGAGTACAACTACAACAGCCACAACGTCTATATC
ACCGCCGACAAGCAGAAGAACGGCATCAAGGCCAACTTCAAGATCCGCCACAACATCGAGGACGGCGGCG
TGCAGCTCGCCGACCACTACCAGCAGAACACCCCCATCGGCGACGGCCCCGTGCTGCTGCCCGACAACCA
CTACCTGAGCTACCAGTCCAAGCTGAGCAAAGACCCCAACGAGAAGCGCGATCACATGGTCCTGCTGGAG
TTCGTGACCGCCGCCGGGATCACTCTCGGCATGGACGAGCTGTACAAGTAAGTCGACGGCGCGCCGCGGC
CGCGAATTCGATATCATAATCAACCTCTGGATTACAAAATTTGTGAAAGATTGACTGGTATTCTTAACTA
TGTTGCTCCTTTTACGCTATGTGGATACGCTGCTTTAATGCCTTTGTATCATGCTATTGCTTCCCGTATG
GCTTTCATTTTCTCCTCCTTGTATAAATCCTGGTTAGTTCTTGCCACGGCGGAACTCATCGCCGCCTGCC
TTGCCCGCTGCTGGACAGGGGCTCGGCTGTTGGGCACTGACAATTCCGTGGCTCGAGAGATCTTCGACTG
TGCCTTCTAGTTGCCAGCCATCTGTTGTTTGCCCCTCCCCCGTGCCTTCCTTGACCCTGGAAGGTGCCAC
TCCCACTGTCCTTTCCTAATAAAATGAGGAAATTGCATCGCATTGTCTGAGTAGGTGTCATTCTATTCTG
GGGGGTGGGGTGGGGCAGGACAGCAAGGGGGAGGATTGGGAAGACAATAGCAGGCATGAGATCTCACGTG
CGGACCGAGCGGCCGCAGGAACCCCTAGTGATGGAGTTGGCCACTCCCTCTCTGCGCGCTCGCTCGCTCA
CTGAGGCCGGGCGACCAAAGGTCGCCCGACGCCCGGGCTTTGCCCGGGCGGCCTCAGTGAGCGAGCGAGC
GCGCAGCTGCCTGCAGGGGCGCCTGATGCGGTATTTTCTCCTTACGCATCTGTGCGGTATTTCACACCGC
ATA
[95 nt withheld, positions 3154-3248]
T
[46 nt withheld, positions 3250-3295]
C
[141 nt withheld, positions 3297-3437]
CCTTTGACGTTGGAGTCCACGTTCTTT
[37 nt withheld, positions 3465-3501]
ACTCTATCTCGGGCTATTCTTTTGATTTATAAGGGATTTTGCCGATTTCGGTCTATTGGTTAAAAAATGA
GCTGATTTAACAAAAATTTAACGCGAATTTTAACAAAATATTAACGTTTACAATTTTATGGTGCACTCTC
AGTACAATCTGCTCTGATGCCGCATAGTTAAGCCAGCCCCGACACCCGCCAACACCCGCTGACGCGCCCT
GACGGGCTTGTCTGCTCCCGGCATCCGCTTACAGACAAGCTGTGACCGTCTCCGGGAGCTGCATGTGTCA
GAGGTTTTCACCGTCATCACCGAAACGCGCGAGACGAAAGGGCCTCGTGATACGCCTATTTTTATAGGTT
AATGTCATGATAATAATGGTTTCTTAGACGTCAGGTGGCACTTTTCGGGGAAATGTGCGCGGAACCCCTA
TTTGTTTATTTTTCTAAATACATTCAAATATGTATCCGCTCATGAGACAATAACCCTGATAAATGCTTCA
ATAATATTGAAAAAGGAAGAGTATGAGTATTCAACATTTCCGTGTCGCCCTTATTCCCTTTTTTGCGGCA
TTTTGCCTTCCTGTTTTTGCTCACCCAGAAACGCTGGTGAAAGTAAAAGATGCTGAAGATCAGTTGGGTG
CACGAGTGGGTTACATCGAACTGGATCTCAACAGCGGTAAGATCCTTGAGAGTTTTCGCCCCGAAGAACG
TTTTCCAATGATGAGCACTTTTAAAGTTCTGCTATGTGGCGCGGTATTATCCCGTATTGACGCCGGGCAA
GAGCAACTCGGTCGCCGCATACACTATTCTCAGAATGACTTGGTTGAGTACTCACCAGTCACAGAAAAGC
ATCTTACGGATGGCATGACAGTAAGAGAATTATGCAGTGCTGCCATAACCATGAGTGATAACACTGCGGC
CAACTTACTTCTGACAACGATCGGAGGACCGAAGGAGCTAACCGCTTTTTTGCACAACATGGGGGATCAT
GTAACTCGCCTTGATCGTTGGGAACCGGAGCTGAATGAAGCCATACCAAACGACGAGCGTGACACCACGA
TGCCTGTAGCAATGGCAACAACGTTGCGCAAACTATTAACTGGCGAACTACTTACTCTAGCTTCCCGGCA
ACAATTAATAGACTGGATGGAGGCGGATAAAGTTGCAGGACCACTTCTGCGCTCGGCCCTTCCGGCTGGC
TGGTTTATTGCTGATAAATCTGGAGCCGGTGAGCGTGGGTCTCGCGGTATCATTGCAGCACTGGGGCCAG
ATGGTAAGCCCTCCCGTATCGTAGTTATCTACACGACGGGGAGTCAGGCAACTATGGATGAACGAAATAG
ACAGATCGCTGAGATAGGTGCCTCACTGATTAAGCATTGGTAACTGTCAGACCAAGTTTACTCATATATA
CTTTAGATTGATTTAAAACTTCATTTTTAATTTAAAAGGATCTAGGTGAAGATCCTTTTTGATAATCTCA
TGACCAAAATCCCTTAACGTGAGTTTTCGTTCCACTGAGCGTCAGACCCCGTAGAAAAGATCAAAGGATC
TTCTTGAGATCCTTTTTTTCTGCGCGTAATCTGCTGCTTGCAAACAAAAAAACCACCGCTACCAGCGGTG
GTTTGTTTGCCGGATCAAGAGCTACCAACTCTTTTTCCGAAGGTAACTGGCTTCAGCAGAGCGCAGATAC
CAAATACTGTTCTTCTAGTGTAGCCGTAGTTAGGCCACCACTTCAAGAACTCTGTAGCACCGCCTACAT
